>Addgene plasmid #98957 | pCEP4-gp120(BaL)-CD4 | depositor full sequence | sequence record 193406 | pCEP4-gp120(BaL)-CD4 sequence 12408 bps
GCCCCGCCGCCGGACGAACTAAACCTGACTACGGCATCTCTGCCCCTTCTTCGCTGGTACGAGGAGCGCT
TTTGTTTTGTATTCGGGGCAGTGCATGTAATCCCTTCAGTTGGTTGGTACAACTTGCCAACTGGGCCCTG
TTCCACATGTGACACGGGGGGGGACCAAACACAAAGGGGTTCTCTGACTGTAGTTGACATCCTTATAAAT
GGATGTGCACATTTGCCAACACTGAGTGGCTTTCATCCTGGAGCAGACTTTGCATGCTGTGGACTGCAAC
ACAACATTGCCTTTATGTGTAACTCTTGGCTGAAGCTCTTACACCAATGCTGGGGGACATGTACCTCCCA
GGGGCCCAGGAAGACTACGGGAGGCTACACCAACGTCAATCAGAGGGGCCTGTGTAGCTACCGATAAGCG
GACCCTCAAGAGGGCATTAGCAATAGTGTTTATAAGGCCCCCTTGTTAACCCTAAACGGGTAGCATATGC
TTCCCGGGTAGTAGTATATACTATCCAGACTAACCCTAATTCAATAGCATATGTTACCCAACGGGAAGCA
TATGCTATCGAATTAGGGTTAGTAAAAGGGTCCTAAGGAACAGCGATATCTCCCACCCCATGAGCTGTCA
CGGTTTTATTTACATGGGGTCAGGATTCCACGAGGGTAGTGAACCATTTTAGTCACAAGGGCAGTGGCTG
AAGATCAAGGAGCGGGCAGTGAACTCTCCTGAATCTTCGCCTGCTTCTTCATTCTCCTTCGTTTAGCTAA
TAGAATAACTGCTGAGTTGTGAACAGTAAGGTGTATGTGAGGTGCTCGAAAACAAGGTTTCAGGTGACGC
CCCCAGAATAAAATTTGGACGGGGGGTTCAGTGGTGGCATTGTGCTATGACACCAATATAACCCTCACAA
ACCCCTTGGGCAATAAATACTAGTGTAGGAATGAAACATTCTGAATATCTTTAACAATAGAAATCCATGG
GGTGGGGACAAGCCGTAAAGACTGGATGTCCATCTCACACGAATTTATGGCTATGGGCAACACATAATCC
TAGTGCAATATGATACTGGGGTTATTAAGATGTGTCCCAGGCAGGGACCAAGACAGGTGAACCATGTTGT
TACACTCTATTTGTAACAAGGGGAAAGAGAGTGGACGCCGACAGCAGCGGACTCCACTGGTTGTCTCTAA
CACCCCCGAAAATTAAACGGGGCTCCACGCCAATGGGGCCCATAAACAAAGACAAGTGGCCACTCTTTTT
TTTGAAATTGTGGAGTGGGGGCACGCGTCAGCCCCCACACGCCGCCCTGCGGTTTTGGACTGTAAAATAA
GGGTGTAATAACTTGGCTGATTGTAACCCCGCTAACCACTGCGGTCAAACCACTTGCCCACAAAACCACT
AATGGCACCCCGGGGAATACCTGCATAAGTAGGTGGGCGGGCCAAGATAGGGGCGCGATTGCTGCGATCT
GGAGGACAAATTACACACACTTGCGCCTGAGCGCCAAGCACAGGGTTGTTGGTCCTCATATTCACGAGGT
CGCTGAGAGCACGGTGGGCTAATGTTGCCATGGGTAGCATATACTACCCAAATATCTGGATAGCATATGC
TATCCTAATCTATATCTGGGTAGCATAGGCTATCCTAATCTATATCTGGGTAGCATATGCTATCCTAATC
TATATCTGGGTAGTATATGCTATCCTAATTTATATCTGGGTAGCATAGGCTATCCTAATCTATATCTGGG
TAGCATATGCTATCCTAATCTATATCTGGGTAGTATATGCTATCCTAATCTGTATCCGGGTAGCATATGC
TATCCTAATAGAGATTAGGGTAGTATATGCTATCCTAATTTATATCTGGGTAGCATATACTACCCAAATA
TCTGGATAGCATATGCTATCCTAATCTATATCTGGGTAGCATATGCTATCCTAATCTATATCTGGGTAGC
ATAGGCTATCCTAATCTATATCTGGGTAGCATATGCTATCCTAATCTATATCTGGGTAGTATATGCTATC
CTAATTTATATCTGGGTAGCATAGGCTATCCTAATCTATATCTGGGTAGCATATGCTATCCTAATCTATA
TCTGGGTAGTATATGCTATCCTAATCTGTATCCGGGTAGCATATGCTATCCTCATGCATATACAGTCAGC
ATATGATACCCAGTAGTAGAGTGGGAGTGCTATCCTTTGCATATGCCGCCACCTCCCAAGGGGGCGTGAA
TTTTCGCTGCTTGTCCTTTTCCTGCATGCTGGTTGCTCCCATTCTTAGGTGAATTTAAGGAGGCCAGGCT
AAAGCCGTCGCATGTCTGATTGCTCACCAGGTAAATGTCGCTAATGTTTTCCAACGCGAGAAGGTGTTGA
GCGCGGAGCTGAGTGACGTGACAACATGGGTATGCCCAATTGCCCCATGTTGGGAGGACGAAAATGGTGA
CAAGACAGATGGCCAGAAATACACCAACAGCACGCATGATGTCTACTGGGGATTTATTCTTTAGTGCGGG
GGAATACACGGCTTTTAATACGATTGAGGGCGTCTCCTAACAAGTTACATCACTCCTGCCCTTCCTCACC
CTCATCTCCATCACCTCCTTCATCTCCGTCATCTCCGTCATCACCCTCCGCGGCAGCCCCTTCCACCATA
GGTGGAAACCAGGGAGGCAAATCTACTCCATCGTCAAAGCTGCACACAGTCACCCTGATATTGCAGGTAG
GAGCGGGCTTTGTCATAACAAGGTCCTTAATCGCATCCTTCAAAACCTCAGCAAATATATGAGTTTGTAA
AAAGACCATGAAATAACAGACAATGGACTCCCTTAGCGGGCCAGGTTGTGGGCCGGGTCCAGGGGCCATT
CCAAAGGGGAGACGACTCAATGGTGTAAGACGACATTGTGGAATAGCAAGGGCAGTTCCTCGCCTTAGGT
TGTAAAGGGAGGTCTTACTACCTCCATATACGAACACACCGGCGACCCAAGTTCCTTCGTCGGTAGTCCT
TTCTACGTGACTCCTAGCCAGGAGAGCTCTTAAACCTTCTGCAATGTTCTCAAATTTCGGGTTGGAACCT
CCTTGACCACGATGCTTTCCAAACCACCCTCCTTTTTTGCGCCTGCCTCCATCACCCTGACCCCGGGGTC
CAGTGCTTGGGCCTTCTCCTGGGTCATCTGCGGGGCCCTGCTCTATCGCTCCCGGGGGCACGTCAGGCTC
ACCATCTGGGCCACCTTCTTGGTGGTATTCAAAATAATCGGCTTCCCCTACAGGGTGGAAAAATGGCCTT
CTACCTGGAGGGGGCCTGCGCGGTGGAGACCCGGATGATGATGACTGACTACTGGGACTCCTGGGCCTCT
TTTCTCCACGTCCACGACCTCTCCCCCTGGCTCTTTCACGACTTCCCCCCCTGGCTCTTTCACGTCCTCT
ACCCCGGCGGCCTCCACTACCTCCTCGACCCCGGCCTCCACTACCTCCTCGACCCCGGCCTCCACTGCCT
CCTCGACCCCGGCCTCCACCTCCTGCTCCTGCCCCTCCTGCTCCTGCCCCTCCTCCTGCTCCTGCCCCTC
CTGCCCCTCCTGCTCCTGCCCCTCCTGCCCCTCCTGCTCCTGCCCCTCCTGCCCCTCCTGCTCCTGCCCC
TCCTGCCCCTCCTCCTGCTCCTGCCCCTCCTGCCCCTCCTCCTGCTCCTGCCCCTCCTGCCCCTCCTGCT
CCTGCCCCTCCTGCCCCTCCTGCTCCTGCCCCTCCTGCCCCTCCTGCTCCTGCCCCTCCTGCTCCTGCCC
CTCCTGCTCCTGCCCCTCCTGCTCCTGCCCCTCCTGCCCCTCCTGCCCCTCCTCCTGCTCCTGCCCCTCC
TGCTCCTGCCCCTCCTGCCCCTCCTGCCCCTCCTGCTCCTGCCCCTCCTCCTGCTCCTGCCCCTCCTGCC
CCTCCTGCCCCTCCTCCTGCTCCTGCCCCTCCTGCCCCTCCTCCTGCTCCTGCCCCTCCTCCTGCTCCTG
CCCCTCCTGCCCCTCCTGCCCCTCCTCCTGCTCCTGCCCCTCCTGCCCCTCCTCCTGCTCCTGCCCCTCC
TCCTGCTCCTGCCCCTCCTGCCCCTCCTGCCCCTCCTCCTGCTCCTGCCCCTCCTCCTGCTCCTGCCCCT
CCTGCCCCTCCTGCCCCTCCTGCCCCTCCTCCTGCTCCTGCCCCTCCTCCTGCTCCTGCCCCTCCTGCTC
CTGCCCCTCCCGCTCCTGCTCCTGCTCCTGTTCCACCGTGGGTCCCTTTGCAGCCAATGCAACTTGGACG
TTTTTGGGGTCTCCGGACACCATCTCTATGTCTTGGCCCTGATCCTGAGCCGCCCGGGGCTCCTGGTCTT
CCGCCTCCTCGTCCTCGTCCTCTTCCCCGTCCTCGTCCATGGTTATCACCCCCTCTTCTTTGAGGTCCAC
TGCCGCCGGAGCCTTCTGGTCCAGATGTGTCTCCCTTCTCTCCTAGGCCATTTCCAGGTCCTGTACCTGG
CCCCTCGTCAGACATGATTCACACTAAAAGAGATCAATAGACATCTTTATTAGACGACGCTCAGTGAATA
CAGGGAGTGCAGACTCCTGCCCCCTCCAACAGCCCCCCCACCCTCATCCCCTTCATGGTCGCTGTCAGAC
AGATCCAGGTCTGAAAATTCCCCATCCTCCGAACCATCCTCGTCCTCATCACCAATTACTCGCAGCCCGG
AAAACTCCCGCTGAACATCCTCAAGATTTGCGTCCTGAGCCTCAAGCCAGGCCTCAAATTCCTCGTCCCC
CTTTTTGCTGGACGGTAGGGATGGGGATTCTCGGGACCCCTCCTCTTCCTCTTCAAGGTCACCAGACAGA
GATGCTACTGGGGCAACGGAAGAAAAGCTGGGTGCGGCCTGTGAGGATCAGCTTATCGATGATAAGCTGT
CAAACATGAGAATTCTTGAAGACGAAAGGGCCTCGTGATACGCCTATTTTTATAGGTTAATGTCATGATA
ATAATGGTTTCTTAGACGTCAGGTGGCACTTTTCGGGGAAATGTGCGCGGAACCCCTATTTGTTTATTTT
TCTAAATACATTCAAATATGTATCCGCTCATGAGACAATAACCCTGATAAATGCTTCAATAATATTGAAA
AAGGAAGAGTATGAGTATTCAACATTTCCGTGTCGCCCTTATTCCCTTTTTTGCGGCATTTTGCCTTCCT
GTTTTTGCTCACCCAGAAACGCTGGTGAAAGTAAAAGATGCTGAAGATCAGTTGGGTGCACGAGTGGGTT
ACATCGAACTGGATCTCAACAGCGGTAAGATCCTTGAGAGTTTTCGCCCCGAAGAACGTTTTCCAATGAT
GAGCACTTTTAAAGTTCTGCTATGTGGCGCGGTATTATCCCGTGTTGACGCCGGGCAAGAGCAACTCGGT
CGCCGCATACACTATTCTCAGAATGACTTGGTTGAGTACTCACCAGTCACAGAAAAGCATCTTACGGATG
GCATGACAGTAAGAGAATTATGCAGTGCTGCCATAACCATGAGTGATAACACTGCGGCCAACTTACTTCT
GACAACGATCGGAGGACCGAAGGAGCTAACCGCTTTTTTGCACAACATGGGGGATCATGTAACTCGCCTT
GATCGTTGGGAACCGGAGCTGAATGAAGCCATACCAAACGACGAGCGTGACACCACGATGCCTGCAGCAA
TGGCAACAACGTTGCGCAAACTATTAACTGGCGAACTACTTACTCTAGCTTCCCGGCAACAATTAATAGA
CTGGATGGAGGCGGATAAAGTTGCAGGACCACTTCTGCGCTCGGCCCTTCCGGCTGGCTGGTTTATTGCT
GATAAATCTGGAGCCGGTGAGCGTGGGTCTCGCGGTATCATTGCAGCACTGGGGCCAGATGGTAAGCCCT
CCCGTATCGTAGTTATCTACACGACGGGGAGTCAGGCAACTATGGATGAACGAAATAGACAGATCGCTGA
GATAGGTGCCTCACTGATTAAGCATTGGTAACTGTCAGACCAAGTTTACTCATATATACTTTAGATTGAT
TTAAAACTTCATTTTTAATTTAAAAGGATCTAGGTGAAGATCCTTTTTGATAATCTCATGACCAAAATCC
CTTAACGTGAGTTTTCGTTCCACTGAGCGTCAGACCCCGTAGAAAAGATCAAAGGATCTTCTTGAGATCC
TTTTTTTCTGCGCGTAATCTGCTGCTTGCAAACAAAAAAACCACCGCTACCAGCGGTGGTTTGTTTGCCG
GATCAAGAGCTACCAACTCTTTTTCCGAAGGTAACTGGCTTCAGCAGAGCGCAGATACCAAATACTGTCC
TTCTAGTGTAGCCGTAGTTAGGCCACCACTTCAAGAACTCTGTAGCACCGCCTACATACCTCGCTCTGCT
AATCCTGTTACCAGTGGCTGCTGCCAGTGGCGATAAGTCGTGTCTTACCGGGTTGGACTCAAGACGATAG
TTACCGGATAAGGCGCAGCGGTCGGGCTGAACGGGGGGTTCGTGCACACAGCCCAGCTTGGAGCGAACGA
CCTACACCGAACTGAGATACCTACAGCGTGAGCTATGAGAAAGCGCCACGCTTCCCGAAGGGAGAAAGGC
GGACAGGTATCCGGTAAGCGGCAGGGTCGGAACAGGAGAGCGCACGAGGGAGCTTCCAGGGGGAAACGCC
TGGTATCTTTATAGTCCTGTCGGGTTTCGCCACCTCTGACTTGAGCGTCGATTTTTGTGATGCTCGTCAG
GGGGGCGGAGCCTATGGAAAAACGCCAGCAACGCGGCCTTTTTACGGTTCCTGGCCTTTTGCTGGCCTTG
AAGCTGTCCCTGATGGTCGTCATCTACCTGCCTGGACAGCATGGCCTGCAACGCGGGCATCCCGATGCCG
CCGGAAGCGAGAAGAATCATAATGGGGAAGGCCATCCAGCCTCGCGTCGCGAACGCCAGCAAGACGTAGC
CCAGCGCGTCGGCCCCGAGATGCGCCGCGTGCGGCTGCTGGAGATGGCGGACGCGATGGATATGTTCTGC
CAAGGGTTGGTTTGCGCATTCACAGTTCTCCGCAAGAATTGATTGGCTCCAATTCTTGGAGTGGTGAATC
CGTTAGCGAGGTGCCGCCCTGCTTCATCCCCGTGGCCCGTTGCTCGCGTTTGCTGGCGGTGTCCCCGGAA
GAAATATATTTGCATGTCTTTAGTTCTATGATGACACAAACCCCGCCCAGCGTCTTGTCATTGGCGAATT
CGAACACGCAGATGCAGTCGGGGCGGCGCGGTCCGAGGTCCACTTCGCATATTAAGGTGACGCGTGTGGC
CTCGAACACCGAGCGACCCTGCAGCGACCCGCTTAACAGCGTCAACAGCGTGCCGCAGATCCCGGGGGGC
AATGAGATATGAAAAAGCCTGAACTCACCGCGACGTCTGTCGAGAAGTTTCTGATCGAAAAGTTCGACAG
CGTCTCCGACCTGATGCAGCTCTCGGAGGGCGAAGAATCTCGTGCTTTCAGCTTCGATGTAGGAGGGCGT
GGATATGTCCTGCGGGTAAATAGCTGCGCCGATGGTTTCTACAAAGATCGTTATGTTTATCGGCACTTTG
CATCGGCCGCGCTCCCGATTCCGGAAGTGCTTGACATTGGGGAATTCAGCGAGAGCCTGACCTATTGCAT
CTCCCGCCGTGCACAGGGTGTCACGTTGCAAGACCTGCCTGAAACCGAACTGCCCGCTGTTCTGCAGCCG
GTCGCGGAGGCCATGGATGCGATCGCTGCGGCCGATCTTAGCCAGACGAGCGGGTTCGGCCCATTCGGAC
CGCAAGGAATCGGTCAATACACTACATGGCGTGATTTCATATGCGCGATTGCTGATCCCCATGTGTATCA
CTGGCAAACTGTGATGGACGACACCGTCAGTGCGTCCGTCGCGCAGGCTCTCGATGAGCTGATGCTTTGG
GCCGAGGACTGCCCCGAAGTCCGGCACCTCGTGCACGCGGATTTCGGCTCCAACAATGTCCTGACGGACA
ATGGCCGCATAACAGCGGTCATTGACTGGAGCGAGGCGATGTTCGGGGATTCCCAATACGAGGTCGCCAA
CATCTTCTTCTGGAGGCCGTGGTTGGCTTGTATGGAGCAGCAGACGCGCTACTTCGAGCGGAGGCATCCG
GAGCTTGCAGGATCGCCGCGGCTCCGGGCGTATATGCTCCGCATTGGTCTTGACCAACTCTATCAGAGCT
TGGTTGACGGCAATTTCGATGATGCAGCTTGGGCGCAGGGTCGATGCGACGCAATCGTCCGATCCGGAGC
CGGGACTGTCGGGCGTACACAAATCGCCCGCAGAAGCGCGGCCGTCTGGACCGATGGCTGTGTAGAAGTA
CTCGCCGATAGTGGAAACCGACGCCCCAGCACTCGTCCGGATCGGGAGATGGGGGAGGCTAACTGAAACA
CGGAAGGAGACAATACCGGAAGGAACCCGCGCTATGACGGCAATAAAAAGACAGAATAAAACGCACGGGT
GTTGGGTCGTTTGTTCATAAACGCGGGGTTCGGTCCCAGGGCTGGCACTCTGTCGATACCCCACCGAGAC
CCCATTGGGGCCAATACGCCCGCGTTTCTTCCTTTTCCCCACCCCACCCCCCAAGTTCGGGTGAAGGCCC
AGGGCTCGCAGCCAACGTCGGGGCGGCAGGCCCTGCCATAGCCACTGGCCCCGTGGGTTAGGGACGGGGT
CCCCCATGGGGAATGGTTTATGGTTCGTGGGGGTTATTATTTTGGGCGTTGCGTGGGGTCAGGTCCACGA
CTGGACTGAGCAGACAGACCCATGGTTTTTGGATGGCCTGGGCATGGACCGCATGTACTGGCGCGACACG
AACACCGGGCGTCTGTGGCTGCCAAACACCCCCGACCCCCAAAAACCACCGCGCGGATTTCTGGCGTGCC
AAGCTAGTCGACCAATTCTCATGTTTGACAGCTTATCATCGCAGATCCGGGCAACGTTGTTGCCATTGCT
GCAGGCGCAGAACTGGTAGGTATGGAAGATCTATACATTGAATCAATATTGGCAATTAGCCATATTAGTC
ATTGGTTATATAGCATAAATCAATATTGGCTATTGGCCATTGCATACGTTGTATCTATATCATAATATGT
ACATTTATATTGGCTCATGTCCAATATGACCGCCATGTTGACATTGATTATTGACTAGTTATTAATAGTA
ATCAATTACGGGGTCATTAGTTCATAGCCCATATATGGAGTTCCGCGTTACATAACTTACGGTAAATGGC
CCGCCTGGCTGACCGCCCAACGACCCCCGCCCATTGACGTCAATAATGACGTATGTTCCCATAGTAACGC
CAATAGGGACTTTCCATTGACGTCAATGGGTGGAGTATTTACGGTAAACTGCCCACTTGGCAGTACATCA
AGTGTATCATATGCCAAGTCCGCCCCCTATTGACGTCAATGACGGTAAATGGCCCGCCTGGCATTATGCC
CAGTACATGACCTTACGGGACTTTCCTACTTGGCAGTACATCTACGTATTAGTCATCGCTATTACCATGG
TGATGCGGTTTTGGCAGTACACCAATGGGCGTGGATAGCGGTTTGACTCACGGGGATTTCCAAGTCTCCA
CCCCATTGACGTCAATGGGAGTTTGTTTTGGCACCAAAATCAACGGGACTTTCCAAAATGTCGTAATAAC
CCCGCCCCGTTGACGCAAATGGGCGGTAGGCGTGTACGGTGGGAGGTCTATATAAGCAGAGCTCGTTTAG
TGAACCGTCAGATCTCTAGAAGCTGGGTACCAGCTGCTAGCGCCACCATGCCCATGGGGAGCTTGCAACC
GCTCGCCACTCTCTATCTCCTCGGCATGTTGGTAGCATCTGTGCTGGCTGAGGAAAAGCTCTGGGTGACT
GTGTATTACGGGGTCCCAGTTTGGAAGGAGGCTACTACCACGCTCTTCTGCGCCTCCGACCGGAAGGCAT
ACGACACCGAGGTGCATAATGTGTGGGCCACACACGCCTGTGTGCCTACCGACCCCAACCCACAGGAAGT
GGAACTGAAGAACGTGACTGAGAATTTCAATATGTGGAAAAATAATATGGTGGAGCAGATGCACGAGGAC
ATTATTAGCCTCTGGGATCAGTCCCTTAAACCCTGCGTGAAACTGACACCGCTGTGCGTAACGCTGAATT
GTACTGACCTCCGGAATGCCACGAACGGAAACGACACAAATACCACGTCAAGCTCCCGAGGGATGGTGGG
AGGGGGAGAAATGAAGAACTGCTCATTCAATATAACGACGAATATCCGAGGGAAGGTTCAGAAAGAGTAT
GCCCTGTTTTACAAACTGGACATCGCTCCTATCGACAACAACAGCAATAACAGGTACCGCCTGATTAGCT
GCAACACTTCTGTGATTACCCAGGCCTGCCCCAAGGTGAGCTTCGAGCCTATCCCAATCCACTACTGCGC
CCCAGCAGGCTTTGCCATCCTGAAATGCAAGGACAAGAAGTTCAACGGCAAAGGCCCATGTACAAATGTC
AGTACAGTACAGTGCACACACGGTATCCGCCCAGTTGTCTCTACACAACTGCTGCTGAATGGATCCTTGG
CAGAGGAAGAGGTGGTGATCAGATCTGCTAACTTCGCCGATAATGCTAAAGTCATCATTGTTCAGCTGAA
CGAGTCTGTCGAAATCAATTGTACTCGCCCAAACAACAACACGCGCAAGAGCATTCATATCGGACCGGGC
AGGGCCTTTTACACAACAGGGGAGATTATTGGTGATATTAGACAAGCCCACTGCAACCTCAGTCGAGCAA
AGTGGAATGATACTCTCAACAAAATTGTTATCAAATTGCGGGAACAGTTTGGGAACAAGACAATCGTATT
TAAGCACTCATCCGGAGGCGATCCAGAAATCGTGACACACTCTTTTAACTGCGGTGGAGAATTTTTCTAC
TGCAACTCCACCCAGCTGTTCAACAGTACGTGGAACGTGACAGAGGAGTCTAACAACACCGTGGAGAATA
ATACGATCACCCTTCCATGTCGGATTAAGCAGATCATCAATATGTGGCAGGAGGTGGGAAGAGCAATGTA
CGCGCCGCCCATTAGGGGCCAGATCAGATGCAGTTCAAATATCACAGGCCTGCTCCTGACACGCGACGGA
GGCCCAGAGGACAACAAGACAGAGGTGTTTAGGCCCGGCGGCGGCGACATGCGAGATAATTGGAGGTCTG
AATTGTACAAGTACAAGGTGGTGAAAATCGAACCCCTGGGAGTGGCGCCTACTAAGGCAAAGCGCCGCGT
TGTGCAGAGAGAGAAGAGGGGATCCTCTGGTGGCGGTGGCTCGGGCTCCGGAGGAGGTGGGTCGGGTGGC
GGCGCGGCTGGC
[543 nt withheld, positions 11353-11895]
GCTTCTTCTGGACTCAACGACATCTTTGAGGCACAGAAGATTGAGTGGCACGAGGACTACAAGGACGACG
ACGATAAATGATAGCTCGAGGCCGGCAAGGCCGGATCCAGACATGATAAGATACATTGATGAGTTTGGAC
AAACCACAACTAGAATGCAGTGAAAAAAATGCTTTATTTGTGAAATTTGTGATGCTATTGCTTTATTTGT
AACCATTATAAGCTGCAATAAACAAGTTAACAACAACAATTGCATTCATTTTATGTTTCAGGTTCAGGGG
GAGGTGGGGAGGTTTTTTAAAGCAAGTAAAACCTCTACAAATGTGGTATGGCTGATTATGATCCGGCTGC
CTCGCGCGTTTCGGTGATGACGGTGAAAACCTCTGACACATGCAGCTCCCGGAGACGGTCACAGCTTGTC
TGTAAGCGGATGCCGGGAGCAGACAAGCCCGTCAGGGCGCGTCAGCGGGTGTTGGCGGGTGTCGGGGCGC
AGCCATGACCGGTCGACTCTAGA
Features (pLannotate 1.2.2; 23 found; start..end, strand, type, name):
    475..2264    -  rep_origin     oriP: Epstein-Barr virus oriP replication origin (Yates et al., 2000)
   2269..2487    -  CDS            gL (fragment): GL_EBVB9 - Experimental evidence at protein level: Swiss-Prot protein existence level 1. The heterodimer glycoprotein H-glycoprotein L is required for the fusion of viral and plasma membranes leading to virus entry into the host cell. Acts as a functional inhibitor of gH and maintains gH in an inhibited form. Upon binding to host integrins, gL dissociates from gH leading to activation of the viral fusion glycoproteins gB and gH. Fusion of EBV with B-lymphocytes requires the additional receptor- binding protein gp42, which forms a complex with gH/gL. The heterodimer gH/gL targets also host EPHA
   2570..4495    -  CDS            EBNA1: Epstein-Barr nuclear antigen 1, also known as EBNA-1 crucial for latent viral infection, and for episomal amplification of vectors containing the oriP origin (Okita et al., 2013)
   4533..4877    -  CDS            BRRF2_EBVB9 (fragment): Protein inferred from homology: Swiss-Prot protein existence level 3. From Epstein-Barr virus (strain B95-8) (HHV-4) (Human herpesvirus 4).
   4880..4903    -  promoter       tet promoter (fragment): E. coli promoter for tetracycline efflux protein gene
   5016..5120    +  promoter       AmpR promoter: bla
   5121..5981    +  CDS            AmpR: β-lactamase; bla; confers resistance to ampicillin, carbenicillin, and related antibiotics
   6152..6740    +  rep_origin     ori: high-copy-number ColE1/pMB1/pBR322/pUC origin of replication
   6786..6944    -  CDS            TcR (fragment): tetracycline efflux protein; tet; confers resistance to tetracycline
   7065..7265    -  CDS            MDV035 (fragment): UL24_GAHVM - Protein inferred from homology: Swiss-Prot protein existence level 3. May play a role in the dispersal of host nucleolin from the nucleolus throughout the nucleus leading to a decrease in ribosome biogenesis. From Gallid herpesvirus 2 (strain Chicken/Md5/ATCC VR-987) (GaHV-2) (Marek's disease herpesvirus type 1).
   7254..7316    +  promoter       Mini-TK promoter: minimal herpes simplex virus (HSV) thymidine kinase promoter
   7359..8396    +  CDS            HygR: hygromycin B phosphotransferase confers resistance to hygromycin
   8438..8486    +  polyA_signal   HSV TK poly(A) signal: herpes simplex virus thymidine kinase polyadenylation signal (Cole and Stacy, 1985)
   8686..8910    +  CDS            gH (fragment): GH_HHV11 - Experimental evidence at protein level: Swiss-Prot protein existence level 1. The heterodimer glycoprotein H-glycoprotein L is required for the fusion of viral and plasma membranes leading to virus entry into the host cell. Following initial binding to host receptor, membrane fusion is mediated by the fusion machinery composed of gB and the heterodimer gH/gL. May also be involved in the fusion between the virion envelope and the outer nuclear membrane during virion morphogenesis. From Human herpesvirus 1 (strain 17) (HHV-1) (Human herpes simplex virus 1).
   8941..8966    -  CDS            bla(M) (fragment): β-lactamase lacking the signal sequence; bla(M); allows cytosolic expression of β-lactamase
   9140..9519    +  enhancer       CMV enhancer: human cytomegalovirus immediate early enhancer
   9521..9720    +  promoter       CMV promoter: human cytomegalovirus (CMV) immediate early promoter
   9817..11031   +  CDS            env: ENV_HV1N5 - Experimental evidence at protein level: Swiss-Prot protein existence level 1. From Human immunodeficiency virus type 1 group M subtype B (isolate NY5) (HIV-1).
  11353..11904   +  CDS            CD4 (fragment) (sequence partly withheld): CD4_HUMAN - Experimental evidence at protein level: Swiss-Prot protein existence level 1. (Microbial infection) Primary receptor for human immunodeficiency virus-1 (HIV-1) (PubMed:2214026, PubMed:16331979, PubMed:9641677, PubMed:12089508). Down-regulated by HIV-1 Vpu (PubMed:17346169). Acts as a receptor for Human Herpes virus 7/HHV-7 (PubMed:7909607). From Homo sapiens (Human).
  11949..11966   +  CDS            5xFLAG (fragment): five tandem FLAG® epitope tags
  11999..12133   -  polyA_signal   SV40 poly(A) signal: SV40 polyadenylation signal
  12156..12238   -  CDS            large T antigen (fragment): large T antigen from SV40 (simian virus 40)
  12241..12281   +  CDS            rop (fragment): Rop protein, which maintains plasmids at low copy number; rop
