[The description below was written by a language model from this plasmid's Addgene catalogue record and pLannotate feature annotations shown in this document.]
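Description:
pCEP4-gp120(BaL)-CD4 is a mammalian expression plasmid built on the Invitrogen pCEP4 episomal backbone. In E. coli it is maintained through a high-copy ColE1/pUC-type origin with ampicillin resistance (β-lactamase). In mammalian cells the Epstein-Barr virus oriP origin, together with the plasmid-encoded EBNA1 protein, allows it to persist and replicate extrachromosomally. Hygromycin B phosphotransferase, driven by an HSV thymidine kinase promoter with a TK polyadenylation signal, provides selection. Several short annotated fragments (herpesvirus gL, gH, BRRF2 and UL24-like pieces, plus tetracycline-resistance, rop and SV40 large T remnants) appear to be flanking viral sequence or backbone leftovers rather than functional genes. The catalogue lists a total size of 12,601 bp, whereas the annotated depositor sequence is 12,408 nt; the record does not explain this difference.

The expression cassette, cloned between NheI and XhoI, is driven by the CMV immediate-early enhancer and promoter and terminated by an SV40 poly(A) signal. It encodes a codon-optimized synthetic gene for gp120 of the HIV-1 BaL isolate. An N-terminal CD5 leader sequence directs the protein into the secretory pathway. The C terminus of gp120 is fused to domains D1-D2 of human CD4, followed by an avi tag for enzymatic biotinylation and a FLAG epitope tag. The feature table detects the env and CD4 segments and a FLAG match, but it does not annotate the leader or the avi tag. Tethering gp120 to the CD4 domains that bind it would be expected to give a soluble, CD4-engaged form of gp120, and the tags allow detection, capture or labelling. The associated publication concerns mapping interaction sites on human chemokine receptors by deep mutational scanning, which suggests use of the fusion as a ligand for HIV coreceptors, although the record does not state this directly.
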