Addgene plasmid #98957: pCEP4-gp120(BaL)-CD4
Purpose: Mammalian expression plasmid for CD4-fused gp120 from HIV-1 BaL isolate
Depositing lab: Erik Procko. Publication: Mapping Interaction Sites on Human Chemokine Receptors by Deep Mutational Scanning. Heredia JD, Park J, Brubaker RJ, Szymanski SK, Gill KS, Procko E. J Immunol. 2018 Apr 20. pii: jimmunol.1800343. doi: 10.4049/jimmunol.1800343. PubMed 29678950.
Backbone
  Vector backbone: pCEP4
  Backbone manufacturer: Invitrogen
  Backbone size w/o insert (bp): 10393
  Total vector size (bp): 12601
  Vector type: Mammalian Expression
  Selectable markers: Hygromycin
Growth in bacteria
  Bacterial resistance: Ampicillin, 100 μg/mL
  Growth temperature: 37°C
  Growth strain: DH5alpha
  Copy number: High Copy
Gene/Insert
  Gene/Insert name: HIV-1 (BaL) gp120 (alt name: Env)
  Species: Human immunodeficiency virus 1
  Insert size (bp): 2208
  Mutation: Codon-optimized synthetic gene
  GenBank ID: AAA44191.1
  Promoter: CMV
  Tag / fusion protein: CD5 leader sequence (N terminal on insert); CD4 (domains D1-D2) (C terminal on insert); avi tag for enzymatic biotinylation (C terminal on insert); FLAG epitope tag (C terminal on insert)
  Cloning method: Restriction Enzyme; 5′ cloning site NheI (not destroyed); 3′ cloning site XhoI (not destroyed)
  Sequencing primers: 5′ CMV_fwd; 3′ EBV_rev
Terms and licenses: Academic/Nonprofit Terms; Industry Terms: Not Available to Industry
How to cite: pCEP4-gp120(BaL)-CD4 was a gift from Erik Procko (Addgene plasmid # 98957 ; http://n2t.net/addgene:98957 ; RRID:Addgene_98957)
