>Addgene plasmid #98957 | pCEP4-gp120(BaL)-CD4 | addgene partial sequence | sequence record 193138 | Addgene partial NGS Result
CTCCTGCCCCTCCTGCTCCTGCCCCTCCTCCTGCTCCTGCCCCTCCTGCTCCTGCCCCTCCCGCTCCTGC
TCCTGCTCCTGTTCCACCGTGGGTCCCTTTGCAGCCAATGCAACTTGGACGTTTTTGGGGTCTCCGGACA
CCATCTCTATGTCTTGGCCCTGATCCTGAGCCGCCCGGGGCTCCTGGTCTTCCGCCTCCTCGTCCTCGTC
CTCTTCCCCGTCCTCGTCCATGGTTATCACCCCCTCTTCTTTGAGGTCCACTGCCGCCGGAGCCTTCTGG
TCCAGATGTGTCTCCCTTCTCTCCTAGGCCATTTCCAGGTCCTGTACCTGGCCCCTCGTCAGACATGATT
CACACTAAAAGAGATCAATAGACATCTTTATTAGACGACGCTCAGTGAATACAGGGAGTGCAGACTCCTG
CCCCCTCCAACAGCCCCCCCACCCTCATCCCCTTCATGGTCGCTGTCAGACAGATCCAGGTCTGAAAATT
CCCCATCCTCCGAACCATCCTCGTCCTCATCACCAATTACTCGCAGCCCGGAAAACTCCCGCTGAACATC
CTCAAGATTTGCGTCCTGAGCCTCAAGCCAGGCCTCAAATTCCTCGTCCCCCTTTTTGCTGGACGGTAGG
GATGGGGATTCTCGGGACCCCTCCTCTTCCTCTTCAAGGTCACCAGACAGAGATGCTACTGGGGCAACGG
AAGAAAAGCTGGGTGCGGCCTGTGAGGATCAGCTTATCGATGATAAGCTGTCAAACATGAGAATTCTTGA
AGACGAAAGGGCCTCGTGATACGCCTATTTTTATAGGTTAATGTCATGATAATAATGGTTTCTTAGACGT
CAGGTGGCACTTTTCGGGGAAATGTGCGCGGAACCCCTATTTGTTTATTTTTCTAAATACATTCAAATAT
GTATCCGCTCATGAGACAATAACCCTGATAAATGCTTCAATAATATTGAAAAAGGAAGAGTATGAGTATT
CAACATTTCCGTGTCGCCCTTATTCCCTTTTTTGCGGCATTTTGCCTTCCTGTTTTTGCTCACCCAGAAA
CGCTGGTGAAAGTAAAAGATGCTGAAGATCAGTTGGGTGCACGAGTGGGTTACATCGAACTGGATCTCAA
CAGCGGTAAGATCCTTGAGAGTTTTCGCCCCGAAGAACGTTTTCCAATGATGAGCACTTTTAAAGTTCTG
CTATGTGGCGCGGTATTATCCCGTGTTGACGCCGGGCAAGAGCAACTCGGTCGCCGCATACACTATTCTC
AGAATGACTTGGTTGAGTACTCACCAGTCACAGAAAAGCATCTTACGGATGGCATGACAGTAAGAGAATT
ATGCAGTGCTGCCATAACCATGAGTGATAACACTGCGGCCAACTTACTTCTGACAACGATCGGAGGACCG
AAGGAGCTAACCGCTTTTTTGCACAACATGGGGGATCATGTAACTCGCCTTGATCGTTGGGAACCGGAGC
TGAATGAAGCCATACCAAACGACGAGCGTGACACCACGATGCCTGCAGCAATGGCAACAACGTTGCGCAA
ACTATTAACTGGCGAACTACTTACTCTAGCTTCCCGGCAACAATTAATAGACTGGATGGAGGCGGATAAA
GTTGCAGGACCACTTCTGCGCTCGGCCCTTCCGGCTGGCTGGTTTATTGCTGATAAATCTGGAGCCGGTG
AGCGTGGGTCTCGCGGTATCATTGCAGCACTGGGGCCAGATGGTAAGCCCTCCCGTATCGTAGTTATCTA
CACGACGGGGAGTCAGGCAACTATGGATGAACGAAATAGACAGATCGCTGAGATAGGTGCCTCACTGATT
AAGCATTGGTAACTGTCAGACCAAGTTTACTCATATATACTTTAGATTGATTTAAAACTTCATTTTTAAT
TTAAAAGGATCTAGGTGAAGATCCTTTTTGATAATCTCATGACCAAAATCCCTTAACGTGAGTTTTCGTT
CCACTGAGCGTCAGACCCCGTAGAAAAGATCAAAGGATCTTCTTGAGATCCTTTTTTTCTGCGCGTAATC
TGCTGCTTGCAAACAAAAAAACCACCGCTACCAGCGGTGGTTTGTTTGCCGGATCAAGAGCTACCAACTC
TTTTTCCGAAGGTAACTGGCTTCAGCAGAGCGCAGATACCAAATACTGTCCTTCTAGTGTAGCCGTAGTT
AGGCCACCACTTCAAGAACTCTGTAGCACCGCCTACATACCTCGCTCTGCTAATCCTGTTACCAGTGGCT
GCTGCCAGTGGCGATAAGTCGTGTCTTACCGGGTTGGACTCAAGACGATAGTTACCGGATAAGGCGCAGC
GGTCGGGCTGAACGGGGGGTTCGTGCACACAGCCCAGCTTGGAGCGAACGACCTACACCGAACTGAGATA
CCTACAGCGTGAGCTATGAGAAAGCGCCACGCTTCCCGAAGGGAGAAAGGCGGACAGGTATCCGGTAAGC
GGCAGGGTCGGAACAGGAGAGCGCACGAGGGAGCTTCCAGGGGGAAACGCCTGGTATCTTTATAGTCCTG
TCGGGTTTCGCCACCTCTGACTTGAGCGTCGATTTTTGTGATGCTCGTCAGGGGGGCGGAGCCTATGGAA
AAACGCCAGCAACGCGGCCTTTTTACGGTTCCTGGCCTTTTGCTGGCCTTGAAGCTGTCCCTGATGGTCG
TCATCTACCTGCCTGGACAGCATGGCCTGCAACGCGGGCATCCCGATGCCGCCGGAAGCGAGAAGAATCA
TAATGGGGAAGGCCATCCAGCCTCGCGTCGCGAACGCCAGCAAGACGTAGCCCAGCGCGTCGGCCCCGAG
ATGCGCCGCGTGCGGCTGCTGGAGATGGCGGACGCGATGGATATGTTCTGCCAAGGGTTGGTTTGCGCAT
TCACAGTTCTCCGCAAGAATTGATTGGCTCCAATTCTTGGAGTGGTGAATCCGTTAGCGAGGTGCCGCCC
TGCTTCATCCCCGTGGCCCGTTGCTCGCGTTTGCTGGCGGTGTCCCCGGAAGAAATATATTTGCATGTCT
TTAGTTCTATGATGACACAAACCCCGCCCAGCGTCTTGTCATTGGCGAATTCGAACACGCAGATGCAGTC
GGGGCGGCGCGGTCCGAGGTCCACTTCGCATATTAAGGTGACGCGTGTGGCCTCGAACACCGAGCGACCC
TGCAGCGACCCGCTTAACAGCGTCAACAGCGTGCCGCAGATCCCGGGGGGCAATGAGATATGAAAAAGCC
TGAACTCACCGCGACGTCTGTCGAGAAGTTTCTGATCGAAAAGTTCGACAGCGTCTCCGACCTGATGCAG
CTCTCGGAGGGCGAAGAATCTCGTGCTTTCAGCTTCGATGTAGGAGGGCGTGGATATGTCCTGCGGGTAA
ATAGCTGCGCCGATGGTTTCTACAAAGATCGTTATGTTTATCGGCACTTTGCATCGGCCGCGCTCCCGAT
TCCGGAAGTGCTTGACATTGGGGAATTCAGCGAGAGCCTGACCTATTGCATCTCCCGCCGTGCACAGGGT
GTCACGTTGCAAGACCTGCCTGAAACCGAACTGCCCGCTGTTCTGCAGCCGGTCGCGGAGGCCATGGATG
CGATCGCTGCGGCCGATCTTAGCCAGACGAGCGGGTTCGGCCCATTCGGACCGCAAGGAATCGGTCAATA
CACTACATGGCGTGATTTCATATGCGCGATTGCTGATCCCCATGTGTATCACTGGCAAACTGTGATGGAC
GACACCGTCAGTGCGTCCGTCGCGCAGGCTCTCGATGAGCTGATGCTTTGGGCCGAGGACTGCCCCGAAG
TCCGGCACCTCGTGCACGCGGATTTCGGCTCCAACAATGTCCTGACGGACAATGGCCGCATAACAGCGGT
CATTGACTGGAGCGAGGCGATGTTCGGGGATTCCCAATACGAGGTCGCCAACATCTTCTTCTGGAGGCCG
TGGTTGGCTTGTATGGAGCAGCAGACGCGCTACTTCGAGCGGAGGCATCCGGAGCTTGCAGGATCGCCGC
GGCTCCGGGCGTATATGCTCCGCATTGGTCTTGACCAACTCTATCAGAGCTTGGTTGACGGCAATTTCGA
TGATGCAGCTTGGGCGCAGGGTCGATGCGACGCAATCGTCCGATCCGGAGCCGGGACTGTCGGGCGTACA
CAAATCGCCCGCAGAAGCGCGGCCGTCTGGACCGATGGCTGTGTAGAAGTACTCGCCGATAGTGGAAACC
GACGCCCCAGCACTCGTCCGGATCGGGAGATGGGGGAGGCTAACTGAAACACGGAAGGAGACAATACCGG
AAGGAACCCGCGCTATGACGGCAATAAAAAGACAGAATAAAACGCACGGGTGTTGGGTCGTTTGTTCATA
AACGCGGGGTTCGGTCCCAGGGCTGGCACTCTGTCGATACCCCACCGAGACCCCATTGGGGCCAATACGC
CCGCGTTTCTTCCTTTTCCCCACCCCACCCCCCAAGTTCGGGTGAAGGCCCAGGGCTCGCAGCCAACGTC
GGGGCGGCAGGCCCTGCCATAGCCACTGGCCCCGTGGGTTAGGGACGGGGTCCCCCATGGGGAATGGTTT
ATGGTTCGTGGGGGTTATTATTTTGGGCGTTGCGTGGGGTCAGGTCCACGACTGGACTGAGCAGACAGAC
CCATGGTTTTTGGATGGCCTGGGCATGGACCGCATGTACTGGCGCGACACGAACACCGGGCGTCTGTGGC
TGCCAAACACCCCCGACCCCCAAAAACCACCGCGCGGATTTCTGGCGTGCCAAGCTAGTCGACCAATTCT
CATGTTTGACAGCTTATCATCGCAGATCCGGGCAACGTTGTTGCCATTGCTGCAGGCGCAGAACTGGTAG
GTATGGAAGATCTATACATTGAATCAATATTGGCAATTAGCCATATTAGTCATTGGTTATATAGCATAAA
TCAATATTGGCTATTGGCCATTGCATACGTTGTATCTATATCATAATATGTACATTTATATTGGCTCATG
TCCAATATGACCGCCATGTTGACATTGATTATTGACTAGTTATTAATAGTAATCAATTACGGGGTCATTA
GTTCATAGCCCATATATGGAGTTCCGCGTTACATAACTTACGGTAAATGGCCCGCCTGGCTGACCGCCCA
ACGACCCCCGCCCATTGACGTCAATAATGACGTATGTTCCCATAGTAACGCCAATAGGGACTTTCCATTG
ACGTCAATGGGTGGAGTATTTACGGTAAACTGCCCACTTGGCAGTACATCAAGTGTATCATATGCCAAGT
CCGCCCCCTATTGACGTCAATGACGGTAAATGGCCCGCCTGGCATTATGCCCAGTACATGACCTTACGGG
ACTTTCCTACTTGGCAGTACATCTACGTATTAGTCATCGCTATTACCATGGTGATGCGGTTTTGGCAGTA
CACCAATGGGCGTGGATAGCGGTTTGACTCACGGGGATTTCCAAGTCTCCACCCCATTGACGTCAATGGG
AGTTTGTTTTGGCACCAAAATCAACGGGACTTTCCAAAATGTCGTAATAACCCCGCCCCGTTGACGCAAA
TGGGCGGTAGGCGTGTACGGTGGGAGGTCTATATAAGCAGAGCTCGTTTAGTGAACCGTCAGATCTCTAG
AAGCTGGGTACCAGCTGCTAGCGCCACCATGCCCATGGGGAGCTTGCAACCGCTCGCCACTCTCTATCTC
CTCGGCATGTTGGTAGCATCTGTGCTGGCTGAGGAAAAGCTCTGGGTGACTGTGTATTACGGGGTCCCAG
TTTGGAAGGAGGCTACTACCACGCTCTTCTGCGCCTCCGACCGGAAGGCATACGACACCGAGGTGCATAA
TGTGTGGGCCACACACGCCTGTGTGCCTACCGACCCCAACCCACAGGAAGTGGAACTGAAGAACGTGACT
GAGAATTTCAATATGTGGAAAAATAATATGGTGGAGCAGATGCACGAGGACATTATTAGCCTCTGGGATC
AGTCCCTTAAACCCTGCGTGAAACTGACACCGCTGTGCGTAACGCTGAATTGTACTGACCTCCGGAATGC
CACGAACGGAAACGACACAAATACCACGTCAAGCTCCCGAGGGATGGTGGGAGGGGGAGAAATGAAGAAC
TGCTCATTCAATATAACGACGAATATCCGAGGGAAGGTTCAGAAAGAGTATGCCCTGTTTTACAAACTGG
ACATCGCTCCTATCGACAACAACAGCAATAACAGGTACCGCCTGATTAGCTGCAACACTTCTGTGATTAC
CCAGGCCTGCCCCAAGGTGAGCTTCGAGCCTATCCCAATCCACTACTGCGCCCCAGCAGGCTTTGCCATC
CTGAAATGCAAGGACAAGAAGTTCAACGGCAAAGGCCCATGTACAAATGTCAGTACAGTACAGTGCACAC
ACGGTATCCGCCCAGTTGTCTCTACACAACTGCTGCTGAATGGATCCTTGGCAGAGGAAGAGGTGGTGAT
CAGATCTGCTAACTTCGCCGATAATGCTAAAGTCATCATTGTTCAGCTGAACGAGTCTGTCGAAATCAAT
TGTACTCGCCCAAACAACAACACGCGCAAGAGCATTCATATCGGACCGGGCAGGGCCTTTTACACAACAG
GGGAGATTATTGGTGATATTAGACAAGCCCACTGCAACCTCAGTCGAGCAAAGTGGAATGATACTCTCAA
CAAAATTGTTATCAAATTGCGGGAACAGTTTGGGAACAAGACAATCGTATTTAAGCACTCATCCGGAGGC
GATCCAGAAATCGTGACACACTCTTTTAACTGCGGTGGAGAATTTTTCTACTGCAACTCCACCCAGCTGT
TCAACAGTACGTGGAACGTGACAGAGGAGTCTAACAACACCGTGGAGAATAATACGATCACCCTTCCATG
TCGGATTAAGCAGATCATCAATATGTGGCAGGAGGTGGGAAGAGCAATGTACGCGCCGCCCATTAGGGGC
CAGATCAGATGCAGTTCAAATATCACAGGCCTGCTCCTGACACGCGACGGAGGCCCAGAGGACAACAAGA
CAGAGGTGTTTAGGCCCGGCGGCGGCGACATGCGAGATAATTGGAGGTCTGAATTGTACAAGTACAAGGT
GGTGAAAATCGAACCCCTGGGAGTGGCGCCTACTAAGGCAAAGCGCCGCGTTGTGCAGAGAGAGAAGAGG
GGATCCTCTGGTGGCGGTGGCTCGGGCTCCGGAGGAGGTGGGTCGGGTGGCGGCGCGGCTGGC
[543 nt withheld, positions 7204-7746]
GCTTCTTCTGGACTCAACGACATCTTTGAGGCACAGAAGATTGAGTGGCACGAGGACTACAAGGACGACG
ACGATAAATGATAGCTCGAGGCCGGCAAGGCCGGATCCAGACATGATAAGATACATTGATGAGTTTGGAC
AAACCACAACTAGAATGCAGTGAAAAAAATGCTTTATTTGTGAAATTTGTGATGCTATTGCTTTATTTGT
AACCATTATAAGCTGCAATAAACAAGTTAACAACAACAATTGCATTCATTTTATGTTTCAGGTTCAGGGG
GAGGTGTGGGAGGTTTTTTAAAGCAAGTAAAACCTCTACAAATGTGGTATGGCTGATTATGATCCGGCTG
CCTCGCGCGTTTCGGTGATGACGGTGAAAACCTCTGACACATGCAGCTCCCGGAGACGGTCACAGCTTGT
CTGTAAGCGGATGCCGGGAGCAGACAAGCCCGTCAGGGCGCGTCAGCGGGTGTTGGCGGGTGTCGGGGCG
CAGCCATGAGGTCGACTCTAGAGGATCGATCCCCGCCCCGGACGAACTAAACCTGACTACGACATCTCTG
CCCCTTCTTCGCGGGGCAGTGCATGTAATCCCTTCAGTTGGTTGGTACAACTTGCCAACTGGGCCCTGTT
CCACATGTGACACGGGGGGGGACCAAACACAAAGGGGTTCTCTGACTGTAGTTGACATCCTTATAAATGG
ATGTGCACATTTGCCAACACTGAGTGGCTTTCATCCTGGAGCAGACTTTGCAGTCTGTGGACTGCAACAC
AACATTGCCTTTATGTGTAACTCTTGGCTGAAGCTCTTACACCAATGCTGGGGGACATGTACCTCCCAGG
GGCCCAGGAAGACTACGGGAGGCTACACCAACGTCAATCAGAGGGGCCTGTGTAGCTACCGATAAGCGGA
CCCTCAAGAGGGCATTAGCAATAGTGTTTATAAGGCCCCCTTGTTAACCCTAAACGGGTAGCATATGCTT
CCCGGGTAGTAGTATATACTATCCAGACTAACCCTAATTCAATAGCATATGTTACCCAACGGGAAGCATA
TGCTATCGAATTAGGGTTAGTAAAAGGGTCCTAAGGAACAGCGATATCTCCCACCCCATGAGCTGTCACG
GTTTTATTTACATGGGGTCAGGATTCCACGAGGGTAGTGAACCATTTTAGTCACAAGGGCAGTGGCTGAA
GATCAAGGAGCGGGCAGTGAACTCTCCTGAATCTTCGCCTGCTTCTTCATTCTCCTTCGTTTAGCTAATA
GAATAACTGCTGAGTTGTGAACAGTAAGGTGTATGTGAGGTGCTCGAAAACAAGGTTTCAGGTGACGCCC
CCAGAATAAAATTTGGACGGGGGGTTCAGTGGTGGCATTGTGCTATGACACCAATATAACCCTCACAAAC
CCCTTGGGCAATAAATACTAGTGTAGGAATGAAACATTCTGAATATCTTTAACAATAGAAATCCATGGGG
TGGGGACAAGCCGTAAAGACTGGATGTCCATCTCACACGAATTTATGGCTATGGGCAACACATAATCCTA
GTGCAATATGATACTGGGGTTATTAAGATGTGTCCCAGGCAGGGACCAAGACAGGTGAACCATGTTGTTA
CACTCTATTTGTAACAAGGGGAAAGAGAGTGGACGCCGACAGCAGCGGACTCCACTGGTTGTCTCTAACA
CCCCCGAAAATTAAACGGGGCTCCACGCCAATGGGGCCCATAAACAAAGACAAGTGGCCACTCTTTTTTT
TGAAATTGTGGAGTGGGGGCACGCGTCAGCCCCCACACGCCGCCCTGCGGTTTTGGACTGTAAAATAAGG
GTGTAATAACTTGGCTGATTGTAACCCCGCTAACCACTGCGGTCAAACCACTTGCCCACAAAACCACTAA
TGGCACCCCGGGGAATACCTGCATAAGTAGGTGGGCGGGCCAAGATAGGGGCGCGATTGCTGCGATCTGG
AGGACAAATTACACACACTTGCGCCTGAGCGCCAAGCACAGGGTTGTTGGTCCTCATATTCACGAGGTCG
CTGAGAGCACGGTGGGCTAATGTTGCCATGGGTAGCATATACTACCCAAATATCTGGATAGCATATGCTA
TCCTAATCTATATCTGGGTAGCATAGGCTATCCTAATCTATATCTGGGTAGCATATGCTATCCTAATCTA
TATCTGGGTAGTATATGCTATCCTAATTTATATCTGGGTAGCATAGGCTATCCT
